Addgene plasmid #49212: pCDEF3‐hTIM3 (no tag)
Purpose: expresses human Tim3
Depositing lab: Lawrence Kane. Depositing organization: University of Pittsburgh (University, School of Medicine, and Cancer Institute). Publication: Phosphotyrosine-dependent coupling of Tim-3 to T-cell receptor signaling pathways. Lee J, Su EW, Zhu C, Hainline S, Phuah J, Moroco JA, Smithgall TE, Kuchroo VK, Kane LP. Mol Cell Biol. 2011 Oct;31(19):3963-74. doi: 10.1128/MCB.05297-11. Epub 2011 Aug 1. PubMed 21807895.
Backbone
  Vector backbone: pCDEF3
  Backbone size w/o insert (bp): 6094
  Total vector size (bp): 6940
  Vector type: Mammalian Expression
  Selectable markers: Neomycin (select with G418)
Growth in bacteria
  Bacterial resistance: Ampicillin, 100 μg/mL
  Growth temperature: 37°C
  Growth strain: DH5alpha
  Copy number: Low Copy
Gene/Insert
  Gene/Insert name: Tim3 (alt names: hepatitis A virus cellular receptor 2; Tim-3; Havcr2)
  Species: H. sapiens (human)
  Entrez Gene: HAVCR2 (a.k.a. CD366, HAVcr-2, KIM-3, SPTCL, TIM3, TIMD-3, TIMD3, Tim-3)
  Promoter: EF1a
  Cloning method: Restriction Enzyme; 5′ cloning site KpnI (not destroyed); 3′ cloning site NotI (not destroyed)
  Sequencing primers: 5′ EF1a-F; 3′ SP6
Terms and licenses: Academic/Nonprofit Terms; Industry Terms: Not Available to Industry
How to cite: pCDEF3‐hTIM3 (no tag) was a gift from Lawrence Kane (Addgene plasmid # 49212 ; http://n2t.net/addgene:49212 ; RRID:Addgene_49212)
