[The description below was written by a language model from this plasmid's Addgene catalogue record and pLannotate feature annotations shown in this document.]
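Description:
pCDEF3‐hTIM3 (no tag) is a mammalian expression plasmid of about 6.9 kb that carries untagged human Tim-3 (HAVCR2, also called CD366 or hepatitis A virus cellular receptor 2) in the pCDEF3 backbone. The coding sequence was inserted between KpnI and NotI sites, both retained. It sits directly downstream of the human EF-1α promoter, a strong constitutive promoter that is active in many mammalian cell types, including lymphoid cells. Transcripts are terminated by the bovine growth hormone polyadenylation signal. An SP6 promoter lies in reverse orientation between the insert and the poly(A) signal, where it serves mainly as a sequencing primer site.

A second cassette provides selection in mammalian cells. The SV40 enhancer/early promoter drives the neomycin phosphotransferase gene, followed by the SV40 poly(A) signal, so stable transfectants can be selected with G418. In E. coli the plasmid is maintained through a ColE1/pUC-type origin and an ampicillin resistance gene (β-lactamase) with its own promoter. The annotation labels this origin as a high-copy type, whereas the catalogue entry lists the plasmid as low copy. An f1 origin is also present and could support single-stranded DNA production. The remaining annotations are short fragments (CMV enhancer, small t antigen, ble, lacI, bom, and lac promoter/operator elements) that appear to be backbone remnants rather than functional parts.

The construct is intended for transient or stable expression of native, tag-free human Tim-3, a cell surface receptor that modulates innate and adaptive immune responses. The associated study concerned the coupling of Tim-3 to T-cell receptor signalling pathways.
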