Features (pLannotate 1.2.2; 20 found; start..end, strand, type, name):
     28..80      -  misc_feature   bom (fragment): basis of mobility region from pBR322
    235..253     +  enhancer       CMV enhancer (fragment): human cytomegalovirus immediate early enhancer
    278..344     +  CDS            small t antigen (fragment): SV40 (simian virus 40) small t antigen
    351..1529    +  promoter       EF-1α promoter: strong constitutive promoter for human elongation factor EF-1α
   1553..2455    +  CDS            HAVCR2: HAVR2_HUMAN - Also known as TIM3, TIMD3. Experimental evidence at protein level: Swiss-Prot protein existence level 1. Cell surface receptor implicated in modulating innate and adaptive immune responses. Generally accepted to have an inhibiting function. Reports on stimulating functions suggest that the activity may be influenced by the cellular context and/or the respective ligand (PubMed:24825777). Regulates macrophage activation (PubMed:11823861). Inhibits T-helper type 1 lymphocyte (Th1)-mediated auto- and alloimmune responses and promotes immunological tolerance (PubMed:14556005). In CD8+
   2493..2511    -  promoter       SP6 promoter: promoter for bacteriophage SP6 RNA polymerase
   2537..2761    +  polyA_signal   bGH poly(A) signal: bovine growth hormone polyadenylation signal
   2765..2786    +  promoter       SV40 promoter (fragment): SV40 enhancer and early promoter
   2807..3235    +  rep_origin     f1 ori (sequence partly withheld): f1 bacteriophage origin of replication; arrow indicates direction of (+) strand synthesis
   3249..3578    +  promoter       SV40 promoter: SV40 enhancer and early promoter
   3645..4436    +  CDS            neo: KKA2_KLEPN - Also known as kan, nptII. Experimental evidence at protein level: Swiss-Prot protein existence level 1. Resistance to kanamycin, neomycin, paromomycin, ribostamycin, butirosin and gentamicin B. From Klebsiella pneumoniae.
   4460..4618    +  CDS            ble (fragment): BLE_KLEPN - Experimental evidence at protein level: Swiss-Prot protein existence level 1. Binding protein with a strong affinity to the bleomycin family of antibiotics. Binds to CL990; an antimitotic-antibiotic compound. From Klebsiella pneumoniae.
   4613..4734    +  polyA_signal   SV40 poly(A) signal: SV40 polyadenylation signal
   4807..4823    -  protein_bind   lac operator: The lac repressor binds to the lac operator to inhibit transcription in E. coli. This inhibition can be relieved by adding lactose or isopropyl-β-D-thiogalactopyranoside (IPTG). lac repressor encoded by lacI
   4831..4861    -  promoter       lac promoter: promoter for the E. coli lac operon
   4876..4897    -  protein_bind   CAP binding site: CAP binding activates transcription in the presence of cAMP. E. coli catabolite activator protein
   4910..5002    -  CDS            lacI (fragment): lac repressor; lacI; The lac repressor binds to the lac operator to inhibit transcription in E. coli. This inhibition can be relieved by adding lactose or isopropyl-β-D-thiogalactopyranoside (IPTG).
   5185..5773    -  rep_origin     ori: high-copy-number ColE1/pMB1/pBR322/pUC origin of replication
   5944..6804    -  CDS            AmpR: β-lactamase; bla; confers resistance to ampicillin, carbenicillin, and related antibiotics
   6805..6909    -  promoter       AmpR promoter: bla
>Addgene plasmid #49212 | pCDEF3‐hTIM3 (no tag) | depositor full sequence | sequence record 72770 | pCDEF3‐hTIM3 (no tag) sequence 6940 bps
GACGGATCGGGAGATCTCCCGATCCCCTATGGTGCACTCTCAGTACAATCTGCTCTGATGCCGCATAGTT
AAGCCAGTATCTGCTCCCTGCTTGTGTGTTGGAGGTCGCTGAGTAGTGCGCGAGCAAAATTTAAGCTACA
ACAAGGCAAGGCTTGACCGACAATTGCATGAAGAATCTGCTTAGGGTTAGGCGTTTTGCGCTGCTTCGCG
ATGTACGGGCCAGATATACGCGTTGACATTGATTATTGACTAGGCTTTTGCAAAAAGCTTTGCAAAGATG
GATAAAGTTTTAAACAGAGAGGAATCTTTGCAGCTAATGGACCTTCTAGGTCTTGAAAGGAGTGGGAATT
GGCTCCGGTGCCCGTCAGTGGGCAGAGCGCACATCGCCCACAGTCCCCGAGAAGTTGGGGGGAGGGGTCG
GCAATTGAACCGGTGCCTAGAGAAGGTGGCGCGGGGTAAACTGGGAAAGTGATGTCGTGTACTGGCTCCG
CCTTTTTCCCGAGGGTGGGGGAGAACCGTATATAAGTGCAGTAGTCGCCGTGAACGTTCTTTTTCGCAAC
GGGTTTGCCGCCAGAACACAGGTAAGTGCCGTGTGTGGTTCCCGCGGGCCTGGCCTCTTTACGGGTTATG
GCCCTTGCGTGCCTTGAATTACTTCCACCTGGCTGCAGTACGTGATTCTTGATCCCGAGCTTCGGGTTGG
AAGTGGGTGGGAGAGTTCGAGGCCTTGCGCTTAAGGAGCCCCTTCGCCTCGTGCTTGAGTTGAGGCCTGG
CCTGGGCGCTGGGGCCGCCGCGTGCGAATCTGGTGGCACCTTCGCGCCTGTCTCGCTGCTTTCGATAAGT
CTCTAGCCATTTAAAATTTTTGATGACCTGCTGCGACGCTTTTTTTCTGGCAAGATAGTCTTGTAAATGC
GGGCCAAGATCTGCACACTGGTATTTCGGTTTTTGGGGCCGCGGGCGGCGACGGGGCCCGTGCGTCCCAG
CGCACATGTTCGGCGAGGCGGGGCCTGCGAGCGCGGCCACCGAGAATCGGACGGGGGTAGTCTCAAGCTG
GCCGGCCTGCTCTGGTGCCTGGCCTCGCGCCGCCGTGTATCGCCCCGCCCTGGGCGGCAAGGCTGGCCCG
GTCGGCACCAGTTGCGTGAGCGGAAAGATGGCCGCTTCCCGGCCCTGCTGCAGGGAGCTCAAAATGGAGG
ACGCGGCGCTCGGGAGAGCGGGCGGGTGAGTCACCCACACAAAGGAAAAGGGCCTTTCCGTCCTCAGCCG
TCGCTTCATGTGACTCCACGGAGTACCGGGCGCCGTCCAGGCACCTCGATTAGTTCTCGAGCTTTTGGAG
TACGTCGTCTTTAGGTTGGGGGGAGGGGTTTTATGCGATGGAGTTTCCCCACACTGAGTGGGTGGAGACT
GAAGTTAGGCCAGCTTGGCACTTGATGTAATTCTCCTTGGAATTTGCCCTTTTTGAGTTTGGATCTTGGT
TCATTCTCAAGCCTCAGACAGTGGTTCAAAGTTTTTTTCTTCCATTTCAGGTGTCGTGAGGAATTAGCTT
GGTACCGCCACCATGTTTTCACATCTTCCCTTTGACTGTGTCCTGCTGCTGCTGCTGCTACTACTTACAA
GGTCCTCAGAAGTGGAATACAGAGCGGAGGTCGGTCAGAATGCCTATCTGCCCTGCTTCTACACCCCAGC
CGCCCCAGGGAACCTCGTGCCCGTCTGCTGGGGCAAAGGAGCCTGTCCTGTGTTTGAATGTGGCAACGTG
GTGCTCAGGACTGATGAAAGGGATGTGAATTATTGGACATCCAGATACTGGCTAAATGGGGATTTCCGCA
AAGGAGATGTGTCCCTGACCATAGAGAATGTGACTCTAGCAGACAGTGGGATCTACTGCTGCCGGATCCA
AATCCCAGGCATAATGAATGATGAAAAATTTAACCTGAAGTTGGTCATCAAACCAGCCAAGGTCACCCCT
GCACCGACTCTGCAGAGAGACTTCACTGCAGCCTTTCCAAGGATGCTTACCACCAGGGGACATGGCCCAG
CAGAGACACAGACACTGGGGAGCCTCCCTGATATAAATCTAACACAAATATCCACATTGGCCAATGAGTT
ACGGGACTCTAGATTGGCCAATGACTTACGGGACTCTGGAGCAACCATCAGAATAGGCATCTACATCGGA
GCAGGGATCTGTGCTGGGCTGGCTCTGGCTCTTATCTTCGGCGCTTTAATTTTCAAATGGTATTCTCATA
GCAAAGAGAAGATACAGAATTTAAGCCTCATCTCTTTGGCCAACCTCCCTCCCTCAGGATTGGCAAATGC
AGTAGCAGAGGGAATTCGCTCAGAAGAAAACATCTATACCATTGAAGAGAACGTATATGAAGTGGAGGAG
CCCAATGAGTATTATTGCTATGTCAGCAGCAGGCAGCAACCCTCACAACCTTTGGGTTGTCGCTTTGCAA
TGCCATAGGCGGCCGCTCGAGCATGCATCTAGAGGGCCCTATTCTATAGTGTCACCTAAATGCTAGAGCT
CGCTGATCAGCCTCGACTGTGCCTTCTAGTTGCCAGCCATCTGTTGTTTGCCCCTCCCCCGTGCCTTCCT
TGACCCTGGAAGGTGCCACTCCCACTGTCCTTTCCTAATAAAATGAGGAAATTGCATCGCATTGTCTGAG
TAGGTGTCATTCTATTCTGGGGGGTGGGGTGGGGCAGGACAGCAAGGGGGAGGATTGGGAAGACAATAGC
AGGCATGCTGGGGATGCGGTGGGCTCTATGGCTTCTGAGGCGGAAAGAACCAGCTGGGGCTCTAGGGGGT
ATCCCC
[124 nt withheld, positions 2807-2930]
C
[91 nt withheld, positions 2932-3022]
A
[49 nt withheld, positions 3024-3072]
CCTTTGACGTTGGAGTCCACGTTCTTT
[37 nt withheld, positions 3100-3136]
ACCCTATCTCGGTCTATTCTTTTGATTTATAAGGGATTTTGCCGATTTCGGCCTATTGGTTAAAAAATGA
GCTGATTTAACAAAAATTTAACGCGAATTAATTCTGTGGAATGTGTGTCAGTTAGGGTGTGGAAAGTCCC
CAGGCTCCCCAGCAGGCAGAAGTATGCAAAGCATGCATCTCAATTAGTCAGCAACCAGGTGTGGAAAGTC
CCCAGGCTCCCCAGCAGGCAGAAGTATGCAAAGCATGCATCTCAATTAGTCAGCAACCATAGTCCCGCCC
CTAACTCCGCCCATCCCGCCCCTAACTCCGCCCAGTTCCGCCCATTCTCCGCCCCATGGCTGACTAATTT
TTTTTATTTATGCAGAGGCCGAGGCCGCCTCTGCCTCTGAGCTATTCCAGAAGTAGTGAGGAGGCTTTTT
TGGAGGCCTAGGCTTTTGCAAAAAGCTCCCGGGAGCTTGTATATCCATTTTCGGATCTGATCAAGAGACA
GGATGAGGATCGTTTCGCATGATTGAACAAGATGGATTGCACGCAGGTTCTCCGGCCGCTTGGGTGGAGA
GGCTATTCGGCTATGACTGGGCACAACAGACAATCGGCTGCTCTGATGCCGCCGTGTTCCGGCTGTCAGC
GCAGGGGCGCCCGGTTCTTTTTGTCAAGACCGACCTGTCCGGTGCCCTGAATGAACTGCAGGACGAGGCA
GCGCGGCTATCGTGGCTGGCCACGACGGGCGTTCCTTGCGCAGCTGTGCTCGACGTTGTCACTGAAGCGG
GAAGGGACTGGCTGCTATTGGGCGAAGTGCCGGGGCAGGATCTCCTGTCATCTCACCTTGCTCCTGCCGA
GAAAGTATCCATCATGGCTGATGCAATGCGGCGGCTGCATACGCTTGATCCGGCTACCTGCCCATTCGAC
CACCAAGCGAAACATCGCATCGAGCGAGCACGTACTCGGATGGAAGCCGGTCTTGTCGATCAGGATGATC
TGGACGAAGAGCATCAGGGGCTCGCGCCAGCCGAACTGTTCGCCAGGCTCAAGGCGCGCATGCCCGACGG
CGAGGATCTCGTCGTGACCCATGGCGATGCCTGCTTGCCGAATATCATGGTGGAAAATGGCCGCTTTTCT
GGATTCATCGACTGTGGCCGGCTGGGTGTGGCGGACCGCTATCAGGACATAGCGTTGGCTACCCGTGATA
TTGCTGAAGAGCTTGGCGGCGAATGGGCTGACCGCTTCCTCGTGCTTTACGGTATCGCCGCTCCCGATTC
GCAGCGCATCGCCTTCTATCGCCTTCTTGACGAGTTCTTCTGAGCGGGACTCTGGGGTTCGAAATGACCG
ACCAAGCGACGCCCAACCTGCCATCACGAGATTTCGATTCCACCGCCGCCTTCTATGAAAGGTTGGGCTT
CGGAATCGTTTTCCGGGACGCCGGCTGGATGATCCTCCAGCGCGGGGATCTCATGCTGGAGTTCTTCGCC
CACCCCAACTTGTTTATTGCAGCTTATAATGGTTACAAATAAAGCAATAGCATCACAAATTTCACAAATA
AAGCATTTTTTTCACTGCATTCTAGTTGTGGTTTGTCCAAACTCATCAATGTATCTTATCATGTCTGTAT
ACCGTCGACCTCTAGCTAGAGCTTGGCGTAATCATGGTCATAGCTGTTTCCTGTGTGAAATTGTTATCCG
CTCACAATTCCACACAACATACGAGCCGGAAGCATAAAGTGTAAAGCCTGGGGTGCCTAATGAGTGAGCT
AACTCACATTAATTGCGTTGCGCTCACTGCCCGCTTTCCAGTCGGGAAACCTGTCGTGCCAGCTGCATTA
ATGAATCGGCCAACGCGCGGGGAGAGGCGGTTTGCGTATTGGGCGCTCTTCCGCTTCCTCGCTCACTGAC
TCGCTGCGCTCGGTCGTTCGGCTGCGGCGAGCGGTATCAGCTCACTCAAAGGCGGTAATACGGTTATCCA
CAGAATCAGGGGATAACGCAGGAAAGAACATGTGAGCAAAAGGCCAGCAAAAGGCCAGGAACCGTAAAAA
GGCCGCGTTGCTGGCGTTTTTCCATAGGCTCCGCCCCCCTGACGAGCATCACAAAAATCGACGCTCAAGT
CAGAGGTGGCGAAACCCGACAGGACTATAAAGATACCAGGCGTTTCCCCCTGGAAGCTCCCTCGTGCGCT
CTCCTGTTCCGACCCTGCCGCTTACCGGATACCTGTCCGCCTTTCTCCCTTCGGGAAGCGTGGCGCTTTC
TCATAGCTCACGCTGTAGGTATCTCAGTTCGGTGTAGGTCGTTCGCTCCAAGCTGGGCTGTGTGCACGAA
CCCCCCGTTCAGCCCGACCGCTGCGCCTTATCCGGTAACTATCGTCTTGAGTCCAACCCGGTAAGACACG
ACTTATCGCCACTGGCAGCAGCCACTGGTAACAGGATTAGCAGAGCGAGGTATGTAGGCGGTGCTACAGA
GTTCTTGAAGTGGTGGCCTAACTACGGCTACACTAGAAGAACAGTATTTGGTATCTGCGCTCTGCTGAAG
CCAGTTACCTTCGGAAAAAGAGTTGGTAGCTCTTGATCCGGCAAACAAACCACCGCTGGTAGCGGTGGTT
TTTTTGTTTGCAAGCAGCAGATTACGCGCAGAAAAAAAGGATCTCAAGAAGATCCTTTGATCTTTTCTAC
GGGGTCTGACGCTCAGTGGAACGAAAACTCACGTTAAGGGATTTTGGTCATGAGATTATCAAAAAGGATC
TTCACCTAGATCCTTTTAAATTAAAAATGAAGTTTTAAATCAATCTAAAGTATATATGAGTAAACTTGGT
CTGACAGTTACCAATGCTTAATCAGTGAGGCACCTATCTCAGCGATCTGTCTATTTCGTTCATCCATAGT
TGCCTGACTCCCCGTCGTGTAGATAACTACGATACGGGAGGGCTTACCATCTGGCCCCAGTGCTGCAATG
ATACCGCGAGACCCACGCTCACCGGCTCCAGATTTATCAGCAATAAACCAGCCAGCCGGAAGGGCCGAGC
GCAGAAGTGGTCCTGCAACTTTATCCGCCTCCATCCAGTCTATTAATTGTTGCCGGGAAGCTAGAGTAAG
TAGTTCGCCAGTTAATAGTTTGCGCAACGTTGTTGCCATTGCTACAGGCATCGTGGTGTCACGCTCGTCG
TTTGGTATGGCTTCATTCAGCTCCGGTTCCCAACGATCAAGGCGAGTTACATGATCCCCCATGTTGTGCA
AAAAAGCGGTTAGCTCCTTCGGTCCTCCGATCGTTGTCAGAAGTAAGTTGGCCGCAGTGTTATCACTCAT
GGTTATGGCAGCACTGCATAATTCTCTTACTGTCATGCCATCCGTAAGATGCTTTTCTGTGACTGGTGAG
TACTCAACCAAGTCATTCTGAGAATAGTGTATGCGGCGACCGAGTTGCTCTTGCCCGGCGTCAATACGGG
ATAATACCGCGCCACATAGCAGAACTTTAAAAGTGCTCATCATTGGAAAACGTTCTTCGGGGCGAAAACT
CTCAAGGATCTTACCGCTGTTGAGATCCAGTTCGATGTAACCCACTCGTGCACCCAACTGATCTTCAGCA
TCTTTTACTTTCACCAGCGTTTCTGGGTGAGCAAAAACAGGAAGGCAAAATGCCGCAAAAAAGGGAATAA
GGGCGACACGGAAATGTTGAATACTCATACTCTTCCTTTTTCAATATTATTGAAGCATTTATCAGGGTTA
TTGTCTCATGAGCGGATACATATTTGAATGTATTTAGAAAAATAAACAAATAGGGGTTCCGCGCACATTT
CCCCGAAAAGTGCCACCTGACGTC
