>Addgene plasmid #49212 | pCDEF3‐hTIM3 (no tag) | addgene partial sequence | sequence record 76037 | EF1a-F 5'-TCAAGCCTCAGACAGTGGTTC-3'
ATTAGCTTGGTACCGCCACCATGTTTTCACATCTTCCCTTTGACTGTGTCCTGCTGCTGCTGCTGCTACT
ACTTACAAGGTCCTCAGAAGTGGAATACAGAGCGGAGGTCGGTCAGAATGCCTATCTGCCCTGCTTCTAC
ACCCCAGCCGCCCCAGGGAACCTCGTGCCCGTCTGCTGGGGCAAAGGAGCCTGTCCTGTGTTTGAATGTG
GCAACGTGGTGCTCAGGACTGATGAAAGGGATGTGAATTATTGGACATCCAGATACTGGCTAAATGGGGA
TTTCCGCAAAGGAGATGTGTCCCTGACCATAGAGAATGTGACTCTAGCAGACAGTGGGATCTACTGCTGC
CGGATCCAAATCCCAGGCATAATGAATGATGAAAAATTTAACCTGAAGTTGGTCATCAAACCAGCCAAGG
TCACCCCTGCACCGACTCTGCAGAGAGACTTCACTGCAGCCTTTCCAAGGATGCTTACCACCAGGGGACA
TGGCCCAGCAGAGACACAGACACTGGGGAGCCTCCCTGATATAAATCTAACACAAATATCCACATTGGCC
AATGAGTTACGGGACTCTAGATTGGCCAATGACTTACGGGACTCTGGAGCAACCATCAGAATAGGCATCT
ACATCGGAGCAGGGATCTGTGCTGGGCTGGCTCTGGCTCTTATCTTCGGCGCTTTAATTTTCAAATGGTA
TTCTCATAGCAAAGAGAAGATACAGAATTTAAGCCTCATCTCTTTGGCCAACCTCCCTCCCTCAGGATTG
GCAAATGCAGTAGCAGAGGGAATTCGCTCAGAAGAAAACATCTATACCATTGAAGAGAACGTATATGAAG
TGGAGGAGCCCAATGAGTATTATTGCTATGTCAGCAGCAGGCAGCAACCCTCACAACCTT
